LOCUS       Exported 8323 bp ds-DNA circular SYN 13-MAY-2021
DEFINITION  3rd generation lentiviral gRNA plasmid targeting human VRK1.
ACCESSION   .
VERSION     .
KEYWORDS    VRK1 gRNA (BRDN0001147568)
SOURCE      synthetic DNA construct
  ORGANISM  synthetic DNA construct
REFERENCE   1 (bases 1 to 8323)
  AUTHORS   Doench JG, Fusi N, Sullender M, Hegde M, Vaimberg EW, Donovan KF,
            Smith I, Tothova Z, Wilen C, Orchard R, Virgin HW, Listgarten J,
            Root DE
  TITLE     Optimized sgRNA design to maximize activity and minimize off-target
            effects of CRISPR-Cas9.
  JOURNAL   Nat Biotechnol. 2016 Jan 18. doi: 10.1038/nbt.3437.
  PUBMED    26780180
REFERENCE   2 (bases 1 to 8323)
  AUTHORS   .
  TITLE     Direct Submission
  JOURNAL   Exported May 13, 2021 from SnapGene Server 1.1.58
            http://www.snapgene.com
FEATURES             Location/Qualifiers
     source          1..8323
                     /organism="synthetic DNA construct"
                     /mol_type="other DNA"
     promoter        87..1265
                     /label=EF-1-alpha promoter
                     /note="strong constitutive promoter for human elongation
                     factor EF-1-alpha"
     intron          318..1256
                     /label=EF-1-alpha intron A
                     /note="intron upstream of the start codon of human
                     EF-1-alpha"
     primer_bind     1213..1233
                     /label=EF1a-F
                     /note="Human elongation factor-1a promoter, forward primer"
     CDS             1278..1877
                     /codon_start=1
                     /gene="pac from Streptomyces alboniger"
                     /product="puromycin N-acetyltransferase"
                     /label=PuroR
                     /note="confers resistance to puromycin"
                     /translation="MTEYKPTVRLATRDDVPRAVRTLAAAFADYPATRHTVDPDRHIER
                     VTELQELFLTRVGLDIGKVWVADDGAAVAVWTTPESVEAGAVFAEIGPRMAELSGSRLA
                     AQQQMEGLLAPHRPKEPAWFLATVGVSPDHQGKGLGSAVVLPGVEAAERAGVPAFLETS
                     APRNLPFYERLGFTVTADVEVPEGPRTWCMTRKPGA"
     primer_bind     complement(1278..1297)
                     /label=Puro-R
                     /note="Puromycin resistance gene, reverse primer. Also
                     called puro-variant-R"
     primer_bind     1774..1794
                     /label=Puro-F
                     /note="Puromycin resistance gene, forward primer"
     misc_feature    1893..2481
                     /label=WPRE
                     /note="woodchuck hepatitis virus posttranscriptional
                     regulatory element"
     primer_bind     complement(1946..1966)
                     /label=WPRE-R
                     /note="WPRE, reverse primer"
     CDS             complement(2364..2375)
                     /codon_start=1
                     /product="Factor Xa recognition and cleavage site"
                     /label=Factor Xa site
                     /translation="IEGR"
     LTR             2553..2786
                     /label=3' LTR (Delta-U3)
                     /note="self-inactivating 3' long terminal repeat (LTR) from
                     HIV-1"
     polyA_signal    2864..2985
                     /label=SV40 poly(A) signal
                     /note="SV40 polyadenylation signal"
     primer_bind     complement(2901..2920)
                     /label=SV40pA-R
                     /note="SV40 polyA, reverse primer"
     primer_bind     2955..2974
                     /label=EBV-rev
                     /note="SV40 polyA terminator, reverse primer"
     rep_origin      3025..3160
                     /label=SV40 ori
                     /note="SV40 origin of replication"
     primer_bind     3087..3106
                     /label=SV40pro-F
                     /note="SV40 promoter/origin, forward primer"
     primer_bind     complement(3180..3199)
                     /label=T7
                     /note="T7 promoter, forward primer"
     promoter        complement(3181..3199)
                     /label=T7 promoter
                     /note="promoter for bacteriophage T7 RNA polymerase"
     primer_bind     complement(3209..3226)
                     /label=M13 Forward
                     /note="In lacZ gene. Also called M13-F20 or M13 (-21)
                     Forward"
     primer_bind     complement(3209..3225)
                     /label=M13 fwd
                     /note="common sequencing primer, one of multiple similar
                     variants"
     primer_bind     complement(3218..3240)
                     /label=M13/pUC Forward
                     /note="In lacZ gene"
     rep_origin      3367..3822
                     /direction=RIGHT
                     /label=f1 ori
                     /note="f1 bacteriophage origin of replication; arrow
                     indicates direction of (+) strand synthesis"
     primer_bind     complement(3454..3473)
                     /label=F1ori-R
                     /note="F1 origin, reverse primer"
     primer_bind     3664..3685
                     /label=F1ori-F
                     /note="F1 origin, forward primer"
     promoter        3848..3952
                     /gene="bla"
                     /label=AmpR promoter
     CDS             3953..4813
                     /codon_start=1
                     /gene="bla"
                     /product="beta-lactamase"
                     /label=AmpR
                     /note="confers resistance to ampicillin, carbenicillin, and
                     related antibiotics"
                     /translation="MSIQHFRVALIPFFAAFCLPVFAHPETLVKVKDAEDQLGARVGYI
                     ELDLNSGKILESFRPEERFPMMSTFKVLLCGAVLSRIDAGQEQLGRRIHYSQNDLVEYS
                     PVTEKHLTDGMTVRELCSAAITMSDNTAANLLLTTIGGPKELTAFLHNMGDHVTRLDRW
                     EPELNEAIPNDERDTTMPVAMATTLRKLLTGELLTLASRQQLIDWMEADKVAGPLLRSA
                     LPAGWFIADKSGAGERGSRGIIAALGPDGKPSRIVVIYTTGSQATMDERNRQIAEIGAS
                     LIKHW"
     primer_bind     complement(4171..4190)
                     /label=Amp-R
                     /note="Ampicillin resistance gene, reverse primer"
     rep_origin      4984..5572
                     /direction=RIGHT
                     /label=ori
                     /note="high-copy-number ColE1/pMB1/pBR322/pUC origin of
                     replication"
     primer_bind     5473..5492
                     /label=pBR322ori-F
                     /note="pBR322 origin, forward primer"
     primer_bind     5726..5743
                     /label=L4440
                     /note="L4440 vector, forward primer"
     protein_bind    5860..5881
                     /label=CAP binding site
                     /bound_moiety="E. coli catabolite activator protein"
                     /note="CAP binding activates transcription in the presence
                     of cAMP."
     promoter        5896..5926
                     /label=lac promoter
                     /note="promoter for the E. coli lac operon"
     protein_bind    5934..5950
                     /label=lac operator
                     /bound_moiety="lac repressor encoded by lacI"
                     /note="The lac repressor binds to the lac operator to
                     inhibit transcription in E. coli. This inhibition can be
                     relieved by adding lactose or
                     isopropyl-beta-D-thiogalactopyranoside (IPTG)."
     primer_bind     5939..5961
                     /label=M13/pUC Reverse
                     /note="In lacZ gene"
     primer_bind     5958..5974
                     /label=M13 rev
                     /note="common sequencing primer, one of multiple similar
                     variants"
     primer_bind     5958..5974
                     /label=M13 Reverse
                     /note="In lacZ gene. Also called M13-rev"
     primer_bind     5993..6013
                     /label=T3
                     /note="T3 promoter, forward primer"
     promoter        5995..6013
                     /label=T3 promoter
                     /note="promoter for bacteriophage T3 RNA polymerase"
     promoter        6041..6267
                     /label=RSV promoter
                     /note="Rous sarcoma virus enhancer/promoter"
     LTR             6268..6448
                     /label=5' LTR (truncated)
                     /note="truncated 5' long terminal repeat (LTR) from HIV-1"
     misc_feature    6495..6620
                     /label=HIV-1 Psi
                     /note="packaging signal of human immunodeficiency virus
                     type 1"
     misc_feature    7113..7346
                     /label=RRE
                     /note="The Rev response element (RRE) of HIV-1 allows for
                     Rev-dependent mRNA export from the nucleus to the
                     cytoplasm."
     CDS             7531..7575
                     /codon_start=1
                     /product="antigenic peptide corresponding to amino acids
                     655 to 669 of the HIV envelope protein gp41 (Lutje Hulsik
                     et al., 2013)"
                     /label=gp41 peptide
                     /note="recognized by the 2H10 single-chain llama nanobody"
                     /translation="KNEQELLELDKWASL"
     promoter        7753..7993
                     /label=U6 promoter
                     /note="RNA polymerase III promoter for human U6 snRNA"
     primer_bind     7753..7773
                     /label=hU6-F
                     /note="Human U6 promoter, forward primer"
     primer_bind     7924..7943
                     /label=LKO.1 5'
                     /note="Human U6 promoter, forward primer"
     misc_RNA        8023..8098
                     /label=gRNA scaffold
                     /note="guide RNA scaffold for the Streptococcus pyogenes
                     CRISPR/Cas9 system"
     misc_feature    8154..8271
                     /label=cPPT/CTS
                     /note="central polypurine tract and central termination
                     sequence of HIV-1"
ORIGIN
        1 cccgggtgca aagatggata aagttttaaa cagagaggaa tctttgcagc taatggacct
       61 tctaggtctt gaaaggagtg ggaattggct ccggtgcccg tcagtgggca gagcgcacat
      121 cgcccacagt ccccgagaag ttggggggag gggtcggcaa ttgatccggt gcctagagaa
      181 ggtggcgcgg ggtaaactgg gaaagtgatg tcgtgtactg gctccgcctt tttcccgagg
      241 gtgggggaga accgtatata agtgcagtag tcgccgtgaa cgttcttttt cgcaacgggt
      301 ttgccgccag aacacaggta agtgccgtgt gtggttcccg cgggcctggc ctctttacgg
      361 gttatggccc ttgcgtgcct tgaattactt ccacctggct gcagtacgtg attcttgatc
      421 ccgagcttcg ggttggaagt gggtgggaga gttcgaggcc ttgcgcttaa ggagcccctt
      481 cgcctcgtgc ttgagttgag gcctggcctg ggcgctgggg ccgccgcgtg cgaatctggt
      541 ggcaccttcg cgcctgtctc gctgctttcg ataagtctct agccatttaa aatttttgat
      601 gacctgctgc gacgcttttt ttctggcaag atagtcttgt aaatgcgggc caagatctgc
      661 acactggtat ttcggttttt ggggccgcgg gcggcgacgg ggcccgtgcg tcccagcgca
      721 catgttcggc gaggcggggc ctgcgagcgc ggccaccgag aatcggacgg gggtagtctc
      781 aagctggccg gcctgctctg gtgcctggcc tcgcgccgcc gtgtatcgcc ccgccctggg
      841 cggcaaggct ggcccggtcg gcaccagttg cgtgagcgga aagatggccg cttcccggcc
      901 ctgctgcagg gagctcaaaa tggaggacgc ggcgctcggg agagcgggcg ggtgagtcac
      961 ccacacaaag gaaaagggcc tttccgtcct cagccgtcgc ttcatgtgac tccacggagt
     1021 accgggcgcc gtccaggcac ctcgattagt tctcgagctt ttggagtacg tcgtctttag
     1081 gttgggggga ggggttttat gcgatggagt ttccccacac tgagtgggtg gagactgaag
     1141 ttaggccagc ttggcacttg atgtaattct ccttggaatt tgcccttttt gagtttggat
     1201 cttggttcat tctcaagcct cagacagtgg ttcaaagttt ttttcttcca tttcaggtgt
     1261 cgtgacgtac ggccaccatg accgagtaca agcccacggt gcgcctcgcc acccgcgacg
     1321 acgtccccag ggccgtacgc accctcgccg ccgcgttcgc cgactacccc gccacgcgcc
     1381 acaccgtcga tccggaccgc cacatcgagc gggtcaccga gctgcaagaa ctcttcctca
     1441 cgcgcgtcgg gctcgacatc ggcaaggtgt gggtcgcgga cgacggcgcc gccgtggcgg
     1501 tctggaccac gccggagagc gtcgaagcgg gggcggtgtt cgccgagatc ggcccgcgca
     1561 tggccgagtt gagcggttcc cggctggccg cgcagcaaca gatggaaggc ctcctggcgc
     1621 cgcaccggcc caaggagccc gcgtggttcc tggccaccgt cggagtctcg cccgaccacc
     1681 agggcaaggg tctgggcagc gccgtcgtgc tccccggagt ggaggcggcc gagcgcgccg
     1741 gggtgcccgc cttcctggag acctccgcgc cccgcaacct ccccttctac gagcggctcg
     1801 gcttcaccgt caccgccgac gtcgaggtgc ccgaaggacc gcgcacctgg tgcatgaccc
     1861 gcaagcccgg tgcctgaacg cgttaagtcg acaatcaacc tctggattac aaaatttgtg
     1921 aaagattgac tggtattctt aactatgttg ctccttttac gctatgtgga tacgctgctt
     1981 taatgccttt gtatcatgct attgcttccc gtatggcttt cattttctcc tccttgtata
     2041 aatcctggtt gctgtctctt tatgaggagt tgtggcccgt tgtcaggcaa cgtggcgtgg
     2101 tgtgcactgt gtttgctgac gcaaccccca ctggttgggg cattgccacc acctgtcagc
     2161 tcctttccgg gactttcgct ttccccctcc ctattgccac ggcggaactc atcgccgcct
     2221 gccttgcccg ctgctggaca ggggctcggc tgttgggcac tgacaattcc gtggtgttgt
     2281 cggggaaatc atcgtccttt ccttggctgc tcgcctgtgt tgccacctgg attctgcgcg
     2341 ggacgtcctt ctgctacgtc ccttcggccc tcaatccagc ggaccttcct tcccgcggcc
     2401 tgctgccggc tctgcggcct cttccgcgtc ttcgccttcg ccctcagacg agtcggatct
     2461 ccctttgggc cgcctccccg cgtcgacttt aagaccaatg acttacaagg cagctgtaga
     2521 tcttagccac tttttaaaag aaaagggggg actggaaggg ctaattcact cccaacgaag
     2581 acaagatctg ctttttgctt gtactgggtc tctctggtta gaccagatct gagcctggga
     2641 gctctctggc taactaggga acccactgct taagcctcaa taaagcttgc cttgagtgct
     2701 tcaagtagtg tgtgcccgtc tgttgtgtga ctctggtaac tagagatccc tcagaccctt
     2761 ttagtcagtg tggaaaatct ctagcagtac gtatagtagt tcatgtcatc ttattattca
     2821 gtatttataa cttgcaaaga aatgaatatc agagagtgag aggaacttgt ttattgcagc
     2881 ttataatggt tacaaataaa gcaatagcat cacaaatttc acaaataaag catttttttc
     2941 actgcattct agttgtggtt tgtccaaact catcaatgta tcttatcatg tctggctcta
     3001 gctatcccgc ccctaactcc gcccatcccg cccctaactc cgcccagttc cgcccattct
     3061 ccgccccatg gctgactaat tttttttatt tatgcagagg ccgaggccgc ctcggcctct
     3121 gagctattcc agaagtagtg aggaggcttt tttggaggcc tagggacgta cccaattcgc
     3181 cctatagtga gtcgtattac gcgcgctcac tggccgtcgt tttacaacgt cgtgactggg
     3241 aaaaccctgg cgttacccaa cttaatcgcc ttgcagcaca tccccctttc gccagctggc
     3301 gtaatagcga agaggcccgc accgatcgcc cttcccaaca gttgcgcagc ctgaatggcg
     3361 aatgggnnnn nnnnnnnnnn nnnnnnnnnn nnnnnnnnnn nnnnnnnnnn nnnnnnnnnn
     3421 nnnnnnnnnn nnnnnnnnnn nnnnnnnnnn nnnnnnnnnn nnnnnnnnnn nnnnnnnnnn
     3481 nnnnnnnnnn cnnnnnnnnn nnnnnnnnnn nnnnnnnnnn nnnnnnnnnn nnnnnnnnnn
     3541 nnnnnnnnnn nnnnnnnnnn nnnnnnnnnn nnnnnnnnnn nnannnnnnn nnnnnnnnnn
     3601 nnnnnnnnnn nnnnnnnnnn nnnnnnnnnn nncctttgac gttggagtcc acgttcttta
     3661 atagtggact cttgttccaa actggaacaa cactcaaccc tatctcggtc tattcttttg
     3721 atttataagg gattttgccg atttcggcct attggttaaa aaatgagctg atttaacaaa
     3781 aatttaacgc gaattttaac aaaatattaa cgcttacaat ttaggtggca cttttcgggg
     3841 aaatgtgcgc ggaaccccta tttgtttatt tttctaaata cattcaaata tgtatccgct
     3901 catgagacaa taaccctgat aaatgcttca ataatattga aaaaggaaga gtatgagtat
     3961 tcaacatttc cgtgtcgccc ttattccctt ttttgcggca ttttgccttc ctgtttttgc
     4021 tcacccagaa acgctggtga aagtaaaaga tgctgaagat cagttgggtg cacgagtggg
     4081 ttacatcgaa ctggatctca acagcggtaa gatccttgag agttttcgcc ccgaagaacg
     4141 ttttccaatg atgagcactt ttaaagttct gctatgtggc gcggtattat cccgtattga
     4201 cgccgggcaa gagcaactcg gtcgccgcat acactattct cagaatgact tggttgagta
     4261 ctcaccagtc acagaaaagc atcttacgga tggcatgaca gtaagagaat tatgcagtgc
     4321 tgccataacc atgagtgata acactgcggc caacttactt ctgacaacga tcggaggacc
     4381 gaaggagcta accgcttttt tgcacaacat gggggatcat gtaactcgcc ttgatcgttg
     4441 ggaaccggag ctgaatgaag ccataccaaa cgacgagcgt gacaccacga tgcctgtagc
     4501 aatggcaaca acgttgcgca aactattaac tggcgaacta cttactctag cttcccggca
     4561 acaattaata gactggatgg aggcggataa agttgcagga ccacttctgc gctcggccct
     4621 tccggctggc tggtttattg ctgataaatc tggagccggt gagcgtgggt ctcgcggtat
     4681 cattgcagca ctggggccag atggtaagcc ctcccgtatc gtagttatct acacgacggg
     4741 gagtcaggca actatggatg aacgaaatag acagatcgct gagataggtg cctcactgat
     4801 taagcattgg taactgtcag accaagttta ctcatatata ctttagattg atttaaaact
     4861 tcatttttaa tttaaaagga tctaggtgaa gatccttttt gataatctca tgaccaaaat
     4921 cccttaacgt gagttttcgt tccactgagc gtcagacccc gtagaaaaga tcaaaggatc
     4981 ttcttgagat cctttttttc tgcgcgtaat ctgctgcttg caaacaaaaa aaccaccgct
     5041 accagcggtg gtttgtttgc cggatcaaga gctaccaact ctttttccga aggtaactgg
     5101 cttcagcaga gcgcagatac caaatactgt tcttctagtg tagccgtagt taggccacca
     5161 cttcaagaac tctgtagcac cgcctacata cctcgctctg ctaatcctgt taccagtggc
     5221 tgctgccagt ggcgataagt cgtgtcttac cgggttggac tcaagacgat agttaccgga
     5281 taaggcgcag cggtcgggct gaacgggggg ttcgtgcaca cagcccagct tggagcgaac
     5341 gacctacacc gaactgagat acctacagcg tgagctatga gaaagcgcca cgcttcccga
     5401 agggagaaag gcggacaggt atccggtaag cggcagggtc ggaacaggag agcgcacgag
     5461 ggagcttcca gggggaaacg cctggtatct ttatagtcct gtcgggtttc gccacctctg
     5521 acttgagcgt cgatttttgt gatgctcgtc aggggggcgg agcctatgga aaaacgccag
     5581 caacgcggcc tttttacggt tcctggcctt ttgctggcct tttgctcaca tgttctttcc
     5641 tgcgttatcc cctgattctg tggataaccg tattaccgcc tttgagtgag ctgataccgc
     5701 tcgccgcagc cgaacgaccg agcgcagcga gtcagtgagc gaggaagcgg aagagcgccc
     5761 aatacgcaaa ccgcctctcc ccgcgcgttg gccgattcat taatgcagct ggcacgacag
     5821 gtttcccgac tggaaagcgg gcagtgagcg caacgcaatt aatgtgagtt agctcactca
     5881 ttaggcaccc caggctttac actttatgct tccggctcgt atgttgtgtg gaattgtgag
     5941 cggataacaa tttcacacag gaaacagcta tgaccatgat tacgccaagc gcgcaattaa
     6001 ccctcactaa agggaacaaa agctggagct gcaagcttaa tgtagtctta tgcaatactc
     6061 ttgtagtctt gcaacatggt aacgatgagt tagcaacatg ccttacaagg agagaaaaag
     6121 caccgtgcat gccgattggt ggaagtaagg tggtacgatc gtgccttatt aggaaggcaa
     6181 cagacgggtc tgacatggat tggacgaacc actgaattgc cgcattgcag agatattgta
     6241 tttaagtgcc tagctcgata cataaacggg tctctctggt tagaccagat ctgagcctgg
     6301 gagctctctg gctaactagg gaacccactg cttaagcctc aataaagctt gccttgagtg
     6361 cttcaagtag tgtgtgcccg tctgttgtgt gactctggta actagagatc cctcagaccc
     6421 ttttagtcag tgtggaaaat ctctagcagt ggcgcccgaa cagggacttg aaagcgaaag
     6481 ggaaaccaga ggagctctct cgacgcagga ctcggcttgc tgaagcgcgc acggcaagag
     6541 gcgaggggcg gcgactggtg agtacgccaa aaattttgac tagcggaggc tagaaggaga
     6601 gagatgggtg cgagagcgtc agtattaagc gggggagaat tagatcgcga tgggaaaaaa
     6661 ttcggttaag gccaggggga aagaaaaaat ataaattaaa acatatagta tgggcaagca
     6721 gggagctaga acgattcgca gttaatcctg gcctgttaga aacatcagaa ggctgtagac
     6781 aaatactggg acagctacaa ccatcccttc agacaggatc agaagaactt agatcattat
     6841 ataatacagt agcaaccctc tattgtgtgc atcaaaggat agagataaaa gacaccaagg
     6901 aagctttaga caagatagag gaagagcaaa acaaaagtaa gaccaccgca cagcaagcgg
     6961 ccgctgatct tcagacctgg aggaggagat atgagggaca attggagaag tgaattatat
     7021 aaatataaag tagtaaaaat tgaaccatta ggagtagcac ccaccaaggc aaagagaaga
     7081 gtggtgcaga gagaaaaaag agcagtggga ataggagctt tgttccttgg gttcttggga
     7141 gcagcaggaa gcactatggg cgcagcgtca atgacgctga cggtacaggc cagacaatta
     7201 ttgtctggta tagtgcagca gcagaacaat ttgctgaggg ctattgaggc gcaacagcat
     7261 ctgttgcaac tcacagtctg gggcatcaag cagctccagg caagaatcct ggctgtggaa
     7321 agatacctaa aggatcaaca gctcctgggg atttggggtt gctctggaaa actcatttgc
     7381 accactgctg tgccttggaa tgctagttgg agtaataaat ctctggaaca gatttggaat
     7441 cacacgacct ggatggagtg ggacagagaa attaacaatt acacaagctt aatacactcc
     7501 ttaattgaag aatcgcaaaa ccagcaagaa aagaatgaac aagaattatt ggaattagat
     7561 aaatgggcaa gtttgtggaa ttggtttaac ataacaaatt ggctgtggta tataaaatta
     7621 ttcataatga tagtaggagg cttggtaggt ttaagaatag tttttgctgt actttctata
     7681 gtgaatagag ttaggcaggg atattcacca ttatcgtttc agacccacct cccaaccccg
     7741 aggggaccca gagagggcct atttcccatg attccttcat atttgcatat acgatacaag
     7801 gctgttagag agataattag aattaatttg actgtaaaca caaagatatt agtacaaaat
     7861 acgtgacgta gaaagtaata atttcttggg tagtttgcag ttttaaaatt atgttttaaa
     7921 atggactatc atatgcttac cgtaacttga aagtatttcg atttcttggc tttatatatc
     7981 ttgtggaaag gacgaaacac cgtttgtagc cccatcaaga cggttttaga gctagaaata
     8041 gcaagttaaa ataaggctag tccgttatca acttgaaaaa gtggcaccga gtcggtgctt
     8101 ttttaagctt ggcgtaacta gatcttgaga caaatggcag tattcatcca caattttaaa
     8161 agaaaagggg ggattggggg gtacagtgca ggggaaagaa tagtagacat aatagcaaca
     8221 gacatacaaa ctaaagaatt acaaaaacaa attacaaaaa ttcaaaattt tcgggtttat
     8281 tacagggaca gcagagatcc actttggcgc cggctcgagg ggg
//
