[The description below was written by a language model from this plasmid's Addgene catalogue record and the feature table of its GenBank file.]
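Description:
VRK1 gRNA (BRDN0001147568) is a third-generation lentiviral CRISPR guide plasmid built on the lentiGuide-Puro backbone, an 8.3 kb circular construct that expresses a single guide RNA against human VRK1 (designed against the NM_003384.2 transcript). It is propagated in E. coli through a high-copy ColE1/pUC-type origin with ampicillin selection from the bla gene. The backbone also carries an f1 origin, an SV40 origin and poly(A) signal, and residual lac, T7 and T3 promoter elements from the cloning vector.

The transfer cassette is driven by an RSV promoter fused to a truncated HIV-1 5' LTR, which makes genomic RNA production Tat-independent. This is followed by the Psi packaging signal, the RRE for Rev-dependent nuclear export, and a cPPT/CTS element. It ends in a U3-deleted, self-inactivating 3' LTR. Within this unit, a human U6 RNA polymerase III promoter transcribes the VRK1-specific spacer joined to the Streptococcus pyogenes Cas9 guide scaffold. A separate EF-1-alpha promoter, including its intron A, drives puromycin N-acetyltransferase for selecting transduced mammalian cells, and a downstream WPRE enhances transcript expression.

The plasmid does not encode Cas9. It is meant to be used with a separate Cas9 vector such as lentiCas9-Blast, or in cells that already express Cas9, to disrupt VRK1. The guide belongs to a human kinome gRNA collection associated with work on optimised sgRNA design for higher on-target activity and fewer off-target effects.
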