Addgene plasmid #75522: VRK1 gRNA (BRDN0001147568)
Purpose: 3rd generation lentiviral gRNA plasmid targeting human VRK1
Depositing lab: John Doench & David Root. Depositing organization: Broad Institute. Publication: Optimized sgRNA design to maximize activity and minimize off-target effects of CRISPR-Cas9. Doench JG, Fusi N, Sullender M, Hegde M, Vaimberg EW, Donovan KF, Smith I, Tothova Z, Wilen C, Orchard R, Virgin HW, Listgarten J, Root DE. Nat Biotechnol. 2016 Jan 18. doi: 10.1038/nbt.3437. PubMed 26780180.
Backbone
  Vector backbone: lentiGuide-Puro
  Backbone manufacturer: Zhang Lab (Addgene plasmid # 52963)
  Vector type: Mammalian Expression, Lentiviral, CRISPR
  Selectable markers: Puromycin
Growth in bacteria
  Bacterial resistance: Ampicillin, 100 μg/mL
  Growth temperature: 37°C
  Growth strain: DH5alpha
  Copy number: High Copy
Gene/Insert
  Gene/Insert name: VRK1 (alt names: VRK1; NM_003384.2)
  gRNA/shRNA sequence: TTTGTAGCCCCATCAAGACG
  Species: H. sapiens (human)
  Entrez Gene: VRK1 (a.k.a. PCH1, PCH1A)
  Promoter: hU6
  Cloning method: Unknown
  Sequencing primers: 5′ U6-F; 3′ pS2-R
Terms and licenses: Academic/Nonprofit Terms; Industry Terms: Not Available to Industry
Depositor comments: The gRNA was designed to target the following Genbank reference sequence(s): NM_003384.2. Note that this plasmid does NOT contain Cas9. It should be used in conjunction with lentiCas9-Blast (Addgene #52962) or otherwise with cell lines already expressing Cas9. Browse the full kinome gRNA library at http://www.addgene.org/pooled-library/broadgpp-human-kinome/ or visit http://www.broadinstitute.org/rnai/public/ for detailed protocols and information.
How to cite: VRK1 gRNA (BRDN0001147568) was a gift from John Doench & David Root (Addgene plasmid # 75522 ; http://n2t.net/addgene:75522 ; RRID:Addgene_75522)
