>Addgene plasmid #75522 | VRK1 gRNA (BRDN0001147568) | depositor partial sequence | sequence record 142982 | Target Sequence
TTTGTAGCCCCATCAAGACG
