>Addgene plasmid #75522 | VRK1 gRNA (BRDN0001147568) | addgene partial sequence | sequence record 184047 | hU6-F
GTAATAATTTCTTGGGTAGTTTGCAGTTTTAAAATTATGTTTTAAAATGGACTATCATATGCTTACCGTA
ACTTGAAAGTATTTCGATTTCTTGGCTTTATATATCTTGTGGAAAGGACGAAACACCGTTTGTAGCCCCA
TCAAGACGGTTTTAGAGCTAGAAATAGCAAGTTAAAATAAGGCTAGTCCGTTATCAACTTGAAAAAGTGG
CACCGAGTCGGTGCTTTTTTAAGCTTGGCGTAACTAGATCTTGAGACAAATGGCAGTATTCATCCACAAT
TTTAAAAGAAAAGGGGGGATTGGGGGGTACAGTGCAGGGGAAAGAATAGTAGACATAATAGCAACAGACA
TACAAACTAAAGAATTACAAAAACAAATTACAAAAATTCAAAATTTTCGGGTTTATTACAGGGACAGCAG
AGATCCACTTTGGCGCCGGCTCGAGGGGGCCCGGGTGCAAAGATGGATAAAGTTTTAAACAGAGAGGAAT
CTTTGCAGCTAATGGACCTTCTAGGTCTTGAAAGGAGTGGGAATTGGCTCCGGTGCCCGTCAGTGGGCAG
AGCGCACATC
